>Addgene plasmid #67639 | pML107 | addgene full sequence | sequence record 220324 | Addgene NGS Result
GTAAAACGACGGCCAGTGAGCGCGCGTAATACGACTCACTATAGGGCGAATTGGGTACCGGGCCCCCCCT
CGAGGTCGACGGTATCGATAAGCTTGATATCGAATTCAGTCTACTAGTCAGTTCGAGTTTATCATTATCA
ATACTGCCATTTCAAAGAATACGTAAATAATTAATAGTAGTGATTTTCCTAACTTTATTTAGTCAAAAAA
TTAGCCTTTTAATTCTGCTGTAACCCGTACATGCCCAAAATAGGGGGCGGGTTACACAGAATATATAACA
TCGTAGGTGTCTGGGTGAACAGTTTATTCCTGGCATCCACTAAATATAATGGAGCCCGCTTTTTAAGCTG
GCATCCAGAAAAAAAAAGAATCCCAGCACCAAAATATTGTTTTCTTCACCAACCATCAGTTCATAGGTCC
ATTCTCTTAGCGCAACTACAGAGAACAGGGGCACAAACAGGCAAAAAACGGGCACAACCTCAATGGAGTG
ATGCAACCTGCCTGGAGTAAATGATGACACAAGGCAATTGACCCACGCATGTATCTATCTCATTTTCTTA
CACCTTCTATTACCTTCTGCTCTCTCTGATTTGGAAAAAGCTGAAAAAAAAGGTTGAAACCAGTTCCCTG
AAATTATTCCCCTACTTGACTAATAAGTATATAAAGACGGTAGGTATTGATTGTAATTCTGTAAATCTAT
TTCTTAAACTTCTTAAATTCTACTTTTATAGTTAGTCTTTTTTTTAGTTTTAAAACACCAAGAACTTAGT
TTCGAATAAACACACATAAACAAACAAAAGATCTGATATGGATCGAATTAGATCTCGCCACCATGGACAA
GAAGTATTCTATCGGACTGGACATCGGGACTAATAGCGTCGGGTGGGCCGTCATCACTGACGAGTACAAG
GTGCCCTCTAAGAAGTTCAAGGTGCTCGGGAACACCGACCGGCATTCCATCAAGAAAAATCTGATCGGAG
CTCTCCTCTTTGATTCAGGGGAGACCGCTGAAGCAACCCGCCTCAAGCGGACTGCTAGACGGCGGTACAC
CAGGAGGAAGAACCGGATTTGTTACCTTCAAGAGATATTCTCCAACGAAATGGCAAAGGTCGACGACAGC
TTCTTCCATAGGCTGGAAGAATCATTCCTCGTGGAAGAGGATAAGAAGCATGAACGGCATCCCATCTTCG
GTAATATCGTCGACGAGGTGGCCTATCACGAGAAATACCCAACCATCTACCATCTTCGCAAAAAGCTGGT
GGACTCAACCGACAAGGCAGACCTCCGGCTTATCTACCTGGCCCTGGCCCACATGATTAAGTTCAGAGGC
CACTTCCTGATCGAGGGCGACCTCAATCCTGACAATAGCGATGTGGATAAACTGTTCATCCAGCTGGTGC
AGACTTACAACCAGCTCTTTGAAGAGAACCCCATCAATGCAAGCGGAGTCGATGCCAAGGCCATTCTGTC
AGCCCGGCTGTCAAAGAGCCGCAGACTTGAGAATCTTATCGCTCAGCTGCCGGGTGAAAAGAAAAATGGA
CTGTTCGGGAACCTGATTGCTCTTTCACTTGGGCTGACTCCCAATTTCAAGTCTAATTTCGACCTGGCAG
AGGATGCCAAGCTGCAACTGTCCAAGGACACCTATGATGACGATCTCGACAACCTCCTGGCCCAGATCGG
TGACCAATACGCCGACCTTTTCCTTGCTGCTAAGAATCTTTCTGACGCCATCCTGCTGTCTGACATTCTC
CGCGTGAACACTGAAATCACCAAGGCCCCTCTTTCAGCTTCAATGATTAAGCGGTATGATGAGCACCACC
AGGACCTGACCCTGCTTAAGGCACTCGTCCGGCAGCAGCTTCCGGAGAAGTACAAGGAAATCTTCTTTGA
CCAGTCAAAGAATGGATACGCCGGCTACATCGACGGAGGTGCCTCCCAAGAGGAATTTTATAAGTTTATC
AAACCTATCCTTGAGAAGATGGACGGCACCGAAGAGCTCCTCGTGAAACTGAATCGGGAGGATCTGCTGC
GGAAGCAGCGCACTTTCGACAATGGGAGCATTCCCCACCAGATCCATCTTGGGGAGCTTCACGCCATCCT
TCGGCGCCAAGAGGACTTCTACCCCTTTCTTAAGGACAACAGGGAGAAGATTGAGAAAATTCTCACTTTC
CGCATCCCCTACTACGTGGGACCCCTCGCCAGAGGAAATAGCCGGTTTGCTTGGATGACCAGAAAGTCAG
AAGAAACTATCACTCCCTGGAACTTCGAAGAGGTGGTGGACAAGGGAGCCAGCGCTCAGTCATTCATCGA
ACGGATGACTAACTTCGATAAGAACCTCCCCAATGAGAAGGTCCTGCCGAAACATTCCCTGCTCTACGAG
TACTTTACCGTGTACAACGAGCTGACCAAGGTGAAATATGTCACCGAAGGGATGAGGAAGCCCGCATTCC
TGTCAGGCGAACAAAAGAAGGCAATTGTGGACCTTCTGTTCAAGACCAATAGAAAGGTGACCGTGAAGCA
GCTGAAGGAGGACTATTTCAAGAAAATTGAATGCTTCGACTCTGTGGAGATTAGCGGGGTCGAAGATCGG
TTCAACGCAAGCCTGGGTACCTACCATGATCTGCTTAAGATCATCAAGGACAAGGATTTTCTGGACAATG
AGGAGAAAGAGGACATCCTTGAGGACATTGTCCTGACTCTCACTCTGTTCGAGGACCGGGAAATGATCGA
GGAGAGGCTTAAGACCTACGCCCATCTGTTCGACGATAAAGTGATGAAGCAACTTAAACGGAGAAGATAT
ACCGGATGGGGACGCCTTAGCCGCAAACTCATCAACGGAATCCGGGACAAACAGAGCGGAAAGACCATTC
TTGATTTCCTTAAGAGCGACGGATTCGCTAATCGCAACTTCATGCAACTTATCCATGATGATTCCCTGAC
CTTTAAGGAGGACATCCAGAAGGCCCAAGTGTCTGGACAAGGTGACTCACTGCACGAGCATATCGCAAAT
CTGGCTGGTTCACCCGCTATTAAGAAGGGTATTCTCCAGACCGTGAAAGTCGTGGACGAGCTGGTCAAGG
TGATGGGTCGCCATAAACCAGAGAACATTGTCATCGAGATGGCCAGGGAAAACCAGACTACCCAGAAGGG
ACAGAAGAACAGCAGGGAGCGGATGAAAAGAATTGAGGAAGGGATTAAGGAGCTCGGGTCACAGATCCTT
AAAGAGCACCCGGTGGAAAACACCCAGCTTCAGAATGAGAAGCTCTATCTGTACTACCTTCAAAATGGAC
GCGATATGTATGTGGACCAAGAGCTTGATATCAACAGGCTCTCAGACTACGACGTGGACCACATCGTCCC
TCAGAGCTTCCTCAAAGACGACTCAATTGACAATAAGGTGCTGACTCGCTCAGACAAGAACCGGGGAAAG
TCAGATAACGTGCCCTCAGAGGAAGTCGTGAAAAAGATGAAGAACTATTGGCGCCAGCTTCTGAACGCAA
AGCTAATCACTCAGCGGAAGTTCGACAATCTCACTAAGGCTGAGAGGGGCGGACTGAGCGAACTGGACAA
AGCAGGATTCATTAAACGGCAACTTGTGGAGACTCGGCAGATTACTAAACATGTAGCCCAAATCCTTGAC
TCACGCATGAATACCAAGTACGACGAAAACGACAAACTTATCCGCGAGGTGAAGGTGATTACCCTGAAGT
CCAAGCTGGTCAGCGATTTCAGAAAGGACTTTCAATTCTACAAAGTGCGGGAGATCAATAACTATCATCA
TGCTCATGACGCATATCTGAATGCCGTGGTGGGAACCGCCCTAATCAAGAAGTACCCAAAGCTGGAAAGC
GAGTTCGTGTACGGAGACTACAAGGTCTACGACGTGCGCAAGATGATTGCCAAATCTGAGCAGGAGATCG
GAAAGGCCACCGCAAAGTACTTCTTCTACAGCAACATCATGAATTTCTTCAAGACCGAAATCACCCTTGC
AAACGGTGAGATCCGGAAGAGGCCGCTCATCGAGACTAATGGGGAGACTGGCGAAATCGTGTGGGACAAG
GGCAGAGATTTCGCTACCGTGCGCAAAGTGCTTTCTATGCCTCAAGTGAACATCGTGAAGAAAACCGAGG
TGCAAACCGGAGGCTTTTCTAAGGAATCAATCCTCCCCAAGCGCAACTCCGACAAGCTCATTGCAAGGAA
GAAGGATTGGGACCCTAAGAAGTACGGCGGATTCGATTCACCAACTGTGGCTTATTCTGTCCTGGTCGTG
GCTAAGGTGGAAAAAGGAAAGTCTAAGAAGCTCAAGAGCGTGAAGGAACTGCTGGGTATCACCATTATGG
AGCGCAGCTCCTTCGAGAAGAACCCAATTGACTTTCTCGAAGCCAAAGGTTACAAGGAAGTCAAGAAGGA
CCTTATCATCAAGCTCCCAAAGTATAGCCTGTTCGAACTGGAGAATGGGCGGAAGCGGATGCTCGCCTCC
GCTGGCGAACTTCAGAAGGGTAATGAGCTGGCTCTCCCCTCCAAGTACGTGAATTTCCTCTACCTTGCAA
GCCATTACGAGAAGCTGAAGGGGAGCCCCGAGGACAACGAGCAAAAGCAACTGTTTGTGGAGCAGCATAA
GCATTATCTGGACGAGATCATTGAGCAGATTTCCGAGTTTTCTAAACGCGTCATTCTCGCTGATGCCAAC
CTCGATAAAGTCCTTAGCGCATACAATAAGCACAGAGACAAACCAATTCGGGAGCAGGCTGAGAATATCA
TCCACCTGTTCACCCTCACCAATCTTGGTGCCCCTGCCGCATTCAAGTACTTCGACACCACCATCGACCG
GAAACGCTATACCTCCACCAAAGAAGTGCTGGACGCCACCCTCATCCACCAGAGCATCACCGGACTTTAC
GAAACTCGGATTGACCTCTCACAGCTCGGAGGGGATGAGGGAGCTCCCAAGAAAAAGCGCAAGGTAGGTA
GTTCCGGATCCTAGACTCTCGAGGCGAATTTCTTATGATTTATGATTTTTATTATTAAATAAGTTATAAA
AAAAATAAGTGTATACAAATTTTAAAGTGACTCTTAGGTTTTAAAACGAAAATTCTTATTCTTGAGTAAC
TCTTTCCTGTAGGTCAGGTTGCTTTCTCAGGTATAGCATGAGGTCGCTCTTATTGACCACACCTCTACCG
GCATGCCGAGCAAATGCCTGCAAATCGCTCCCCATTTCTCTAGAGCGGCCGTGGTATCGTTTAGATTGGC
AATTACAGTGTCTTAGCTCACATGCTTATAACTAATTACATGACTCGAAGACATAAAAAACAAAAAAAGC
ACCACCGACTCGGTGCCACTTTTTCAAGTTGATAACGGACTAGCCTTATTTTAACTTGCTATTTAAATGC
ATCGATTCTGATCATTTATCTTTCACTGCGGAGAAGTTTCGAACGCCGAAACATGCGCACCAACTTTCAC
TTCTACAGCGTTTGACCAAAATCTTTTGAACAGAACATTGTAGGGTGTGAAAAAATGCGCACCTTTACCG
CTAGCCCAAGAGGGCACTACAAAATCTAGAGTTGTACTTCAAACGTACATGTAATCACCTTGTATATACT
CGAAAGAAAACATCAAGTTTCTGTATAAATATGAGTGAAAGCATAATCATACATTATCTTTTCAAAGATT
GTCCGCGGTGGAGCTCCAGCTTTTGTTCCCTTTAGTGAGGGTTAATTGCGCGCTTGGCGTAATCATGGTC
ATAGCTGTTTCCTGTGTGAAATTGTTATCCGCTCACAATTCCACACAACATACGAGCCGGAAGCATAAAG
TGTAAAGCCTGGGGTGCCTAATGAGTGAGCTAACTCACATTAATTGCGTTGCGCTCACTGCCCGCTTTCC
AGTCGGGAAACCTGTCGTGCCAGCTGCATTAATGAATCGGCCAACGCGCGGGGAGAGGCGGTTTGCGTAT
TGGGCGCTCTTCCGCTTCCTCGCTCACTGACTCGCTGCGCTCGGTCGTTCGGCTGCGGCGAGCGGTATCA
GCTCACTCAAAGGCGGTAATACGGTTATCCACAGAATCAGGGGATAACGCAGGAAAGAACATGTGAGCAA
AAGGCCAGCAAAAGGCCAGGAACCGTAAAAAGGCCGCGTTGCTGGCGTTTTTCCATAGGCTCCGCCCCCC
TGACGAGCATCACAAAAATCGACGCTCAAGTCAGAGGTGGCGAAACCCGACAGGACTATAAAGATACCAG
GCGTTTCCCCCTGGAAGCTCCCTCGTGCGCTCTCCTGTTCCGACCCTGCCGCTTACCGGATACCTGTCCG
CCTTTCTCCCTTCGGGAAGCGTGGCGCTTTCTCATAGCTCACGCTGTAGGTATCTCAGTTCGGTGTAGGT
CGTTCGCTCCAAGCTGGGCTGTGTGCACGAACCCCCCGTTCAGCCCGACCGCTGCGCCTTATCCGGTAAC
TATCGTCTTGAGTCCAACCCGGTAAGACACGACTTATCGCCACTGGCAGCAGCCACTGGTAACAGGATTA
GCAGAGCGAGGTATGTAGGCGGTGCTACAGAGTTCTTGAAGTGGTGGCCTAACTACGGCTACACTAGAAG
AACAGTATTTGGTATCTGCGCTCTGCTGAAGCCAGTTACCTTCGGAAAAAGAGTTGGTAGCTCTTGATCC
GGCAAACAAACCACCGCTGGTAGCGGTGGTTTTTTTGTTTGCAAGCAGCAGATTACGCGCAGAAAAAAAG
GATCTCAAGAAGATCCTTTGATCTTTTCTACGGGGTCTGACGCTCAGTGGAACGAAAACTCACGTTAAGG
GATTTTGGTCATGAGATTATCAAAAAGGATCTTCACCTAGATCCTTTTAAATTAAAAATGAAGTTTTAAA
TCAATCTAAAGTATATATGAGTAAACTTGGTCTGACAGTTACCAATGCTTAATCAGTGAGGCACCTATCT
CAGCGATCTGTCTATTTCGTTCATCCATAGTTGCCTGACTCCCCGTCGTGTAGATAACTACGATACGGGA
GGGCTTACCATCTGGCCCCAGTGCTGCAATGATACCGCGAGACCCACGCTCACCGGCTCCAGATTTATCA
GCAATAAACCAGCCAGCCGGAAGGGCCGAGCGCAGAAGTGGTCCTGCAACTTTATCCGCCTCCATCCAGT
CTATTAATTGTTGCCGGGAAGCTAGAGTAAGTAGTTCGCCAGTTAATAGTTTGCGCAACGTTGTTGCCAT
TGCTACAGGCATCGTGGTGTCACGCTCGTCGTTTGGTATGGCTTCATTCAGCTCCGGTTCCCAACGATCA
AGGCGAGTTACATGATCCCCCATGTTGTGCAAAAAAGCGGTTAGCTCCTTCGGTCCTCCGATCGTTGTCA
GAAGTAAGTTGGCCGCAGTGTTATCACTCATGGTTATGGCAGCACTGCATAATTCTCTTACTGTCATGCC
ATCCGTAAGATGCTTTTCTGTGACTGGTGAGTACTCAACCAAGTCATTCTGAGAATAGTGTATGCGGCGA
CCGAGTTGCTCTTGCCCGGCGTCAATACGGGATAATACCGCGCCACATAGCAGAACTTTAAAAGTGCTCA
TCATTGGAAAACGTTCTTCGGGGCGAAAACTCTCAAGGATCTTACCGCTGTTGAGATCCAGTTCGATGTA
ACCCACTCGTGCACCCAACTGATCTTCAGCATCTTTTACTTTCACCAGCGTTTCTGGGTGAGCAAAAACA
GGAAGGCAAAATGCCGCAAAAAAGGGAATAAGGGCGACACGGAAATGTTGAATACTCATACTCTTCCTTT
TTCAATATTATTGAAGCATTTATCAGGGTTATTGTCTCATGAGCGGATACATATTTGAATGTATTTAGAA
AAATAAACAAATAGGGGTTCCGCGCACATTTCCCCGAAAAGTGCCACCTGAACGAAGCATCTGTGCTTCA
TTTTGTAGAACAAAAATGCAACGCGAGAGCGCTAATTTTTCAAACAAAGAATCTGAGCTGCATTTTTACA
GAACAGAAATGCAACGCGAAAGCGCTATTTTACCAACGAAGAATCTGTGCTTCATTTTTGTAAAACAAAA
ATGCAACGCGAGAGCGCTAATTTTTCAAACAAAGAATCTGAGCTGCATTTTTACAGAACAGAAATGCAAC
GCGAGAGCGCTATTTTACCAACAAAGAATCTATACTTCTTTTTTGTTCTACAAAAATGCATCCCGAGAGC
GCTATTTTTCTAACAAAGCATCTTAGATTACTTTTTTTCTCCTTTGTGCGCTCTATAATGCAGTCTCTTG
ATAACTTTTTGCACTGTAGGTCCGTTAAGGTTAGAAGAAGGCTACTTTGGTGTCTATTTTCTCTTCCATA
AAAAAAGCCTGACTCCACTTCCCGCGTTTACTGATTACTAGCGAAGCTGCGGGTGCATTTTTTCAAGATA
AAGGCATCCCCGATTATATTCTATACCGATGTGGATTGCGCATACTTTGTGAACAGAAAGTGATAGCGTT
GATGATTCTTCATTGGTCAGAAAATTATGAACGGTTTCTTCTATTTTGTCTCTATATACTACGTATAGGA
AATGTTTACATTTTCGTATTGTTTTCGATTCACTCTATGAATAGTTCTTACTACAATTTTTTTGTCTAAA
GAGTAATACTAGAGATAAACATAAAAAATGTAGAGGTCGAGTTTAGATGCAAGTTCAAGGAGCGAAAGGT
GGATGGGTAGGTTATATAGGGATATAGCACAGAGATATATAGCAAAGAGATACTTTTGAGCAATGTTTGT
GGAAGCGGTATTCGCAATATTTTAGTAGCTCGTTACAGTCCGGTGCGTTTTTGGTTTTTTGAAAGTGCGT
CTTCAGAGCGCTTTTGGTTTTCAAAAGCGCTCTGAAGTTCCTATACTTTCTAGCTAGAGAATAGGAACTT
CGGAATAGGAACTTCAAAGCGTTTCCGAAAACGAGCGCTTCCGAAAATGCAACGCGAGCTGCGCACATAC
AGCTCACTGTTCACGTCGCACCTATATCTGCGTGTTGCCTGTATATATATATACATGAGAAGAACGGCAT
AGTGCGTGTTTATGCTTAAATGCGTACTTATATGCGTCTATTTATGTAGGATGAAAGGTAGTCTAGTACC
TCCTGTGATATTATCCCATTCCATGCGGGGTATCGTATGCTTCCTTCAGCACTACCCTTTAGCTGTTCTA
TATGCTGCCACTCCTCAATTGGATTAGTCTCATCCTTCAATGCTATCATTTCCTTTGATATTGGATCATA
CTAAGAAACCATTATTATCATGACATTAACCTATAAAAATAGGCGTATCACGAGGCCCTTTCGTCTCGCG
CGTTTCGGTGATGACGGTGAAAACCTCTGACACATGCAGCTCCCGGAGACGGTCACAGCTTGTCTGTAAG
CGGATGCCGGGAGCAGACAAGCCCGTCAGGGCGCGTCAGCGGGTGTTGGCGGGTGTCGGGGCTGGCTTAA
CTATGCGGCATCAGAGCAGATTGTACTGAGAGTGCACCATATCGACTACGTCGTTAAGGCCGTTTCTGAC
AGAGTAAAATTCTTGAGGGAACTTTCACCATTATGGGAAATGGTTCAAGAAGGTATTGACTTAAACTCCA
TCAAATGGTCAGGTCATTGAGTGTTTTTTATTTGTTGTATTTTTTTTTTTTTAGAGAAAATCCTCCAATA
TATAAATTAGGAATCATAGTTTCATGATTTTCTGTTACACCTAACTTTTTGTGTGGTGCCCTCCTCCTTG
TCAATATTAATGTTAAAGTGCAATTCTTTTTCCTTATCACGTTGAGCCATTAGTATCAATTTGCTTACCT
GTATTCCTTTACATCCTCCTTTTTCTCCTTCTTGATAAATGTATGTAGATTGCGTATATAGTTTCGTCTA
CCCTATGAACATATTCCATTTTGTAATTTCGTGTCGTTTCTATTATGAATTTCATTTATAAAGTTTATGT
ACAAATATCATAAAAAAAGAGAATCTTTTTAAGCAAGGATTTTCTTAACTTCTTCGGCGACAGCATCACC
GACTTCGGTGGTACTGTTGGAACCACCTAAATCACCAGTTCTGATACCTGCATCCAAAACCTTTTTAACT
GCATCTTCAATGGCCTTACCTTCTTCAGGCAAGTTCAATGACAATTTCAACATCATTGCAGCAGACAAGA
TAGTGGCGATAGGGTTGACCTTATTCTTTGGCAAATCTGGAGCAGAACCGTGGCATGGTTCGTACAAACC
AAATGCGGTGTTCTTGTCTGGCAAAGAGGCCAAGGACGCAGATGGCAACAAACCCAAGGAACCTGGGATA
ACGGAGGCTTCATCGGAGATGATATCACCAAACATGTTGCTGGTGATTATAATACCATTTAGGTGGGTTG
GGTTCTTAACTAGGATCATGGCGGCAGAATCAATCAATTGATGTTGAACCTTCAATGTAGGAAATTCGTT
CTTGATGGTTTCCTCCACAGTTTTTCTCCATAATCTTGAAGAGGCCAAAACATTAGCTTTATCCAAGGAC
CAAATAGGCAATGGTGGCTCATGTTGTAGGGCCATGAAAGCGGCCATTCTTGTGATTCTTTGCACTTCTG
GAACGGTGTATTGTTCACTATCCCAAGCGACACCATCACCATCGTCTTCCTTTCTCTTACCAAAGTAAAT
ACCTCCCACTAATTCTCTGACAACAACGAAGTCAGTACCTTTAGCAAATTGTGGCTTGATTGGAGATAAG
TCTAAAAGAGAGTCGGATGCAAAGTTACATGGTCTTAAGTTGGCGTACAATTGAAGTTCTTTACGGATTT
TTAGTAAACCTTGTTCAGGTCTAACACTACCTGTACCCCATTTAGGACCACCCACAGCACCTAACAAAAC
GGCATCAGCCTTCTTGGAGGCTTCCAGCGCCTCATCTGGAAGTGGAACACCTGTAGCATCTATAGCAGCA
CCACCAATTAAATGATTTTCGAAATCGAACTTGACATTGGAACGAACATCAGAAATAGCTTTAAGAACCT
TAATGGCTTCGGCTGTGATTTCTTGACCAACGTGGTCACCTGGCAAAACGACGATCTTCTTAGGGGCAGA
CATTAGAATGGTATATCCTTGAAATATATATATATATATTGCTGAAATGTAAAAGGTAAGAAAAGTTAGA
AAGTAAGACGATTGCTAACCACCTATTGGAAAAAACAATAGGTCCTTAAATAATATTGTCAACTTCAAGT
ATTGTGATGCAAGCATTTAGTCATGAACGCTTCTCTATTCTATATGAAAAGCCGGTTCCGGCGCTCTCAC
CTTTCCTTTTTCTCCCAATTTTTCAGTTGAAAAAGGTATATGCGTCAGGCGACCTCTGAAATTAACAAAA
AATTTCCAGTCATCGAATTTGATTCTGTGCGATAGCGCCCCTGTGTGTTCTCGTTATGTTGAGGAAAAAA
ATAATGGTTGCTAAGAGATTCGAACTCTTGCATCTTACGATACCTGAGTATTCCCACAGTTAACTGCGGT
CAAGATATTTCTTGAATCAGGCGCCTTAGACCGCTCGGCCAAACAACCAATTACTTGTTGAGAAATAGAG
TATAATTATCCTATAAATATAACGTTTTTGAACACACATGAACAAGGAAGTACAGGACAATTGATTTTGA
AGAGAATGTGGATTTTGATGTAATTGTTGGGATTCCATTTTTAATAAGGCAATAATATTAGGTATGTAGA
TATACTAGAAGTTCTCCTCGACCGGTCGATATGCGGTGTGAAATACCGCACAGATGCGTAAGGAGAAAAT
ACCGCATCAGGAAATTGTAAGCGTTAATATTTTGTTAAAATTCGCGTTAAATTTTTGTTAAATCAGCTCA
TTTTTTAACCAATAGGCCGAAATCGGCAAAATCCCTTATAAATCAAAAGAATAGACCGAGATAGGGT
[37 nt withheld, positions 11898-11934]
AAAGAACGTGGACTCCAACGTCAAAGG
[49 nt withheld, positions 11962-12010]
T
[91 nt withheld, positions 12012-12102]
G
[124 nt withheld, positions 12104-12227]
CCATTCGCCATTCAGGCTGCGCAACTGTTGGGAAGGGCGATCGGTGCGGGCCTCTTCGCTATTACGCCAG
CTGGCGAAAGGGGGATGTGCTGCAAGGCGATTAAGTTGGGTAACGCCAGGGTTTTCCCAGTCACGACGTT
Features (pLannotate 1.2.2; 26 found; start..end, strand, type, name):
     27..45      +  promoter       T7 promoter: promoter for bacteriophage T7 RNA polymerase
     54..107     -  misc_feature   MCS (fragment): pBluescript multiple cloning site
    132..798     +  promoter       GAP promoter: S. cerevisiae TDH3; promoter for glyceraldehyde-3-phosphate dehydrogenase
    833..4936    +  CDS            cas9: CAS9_STRP1 - Also known as csn1 From Streptococcus pyogenes serotype M1.
   4994..5181    +  terminator     ADH1 terminator: S. cerevisiae ADH1; transcription terminator for the S. cerevisiae alcohol dehydrogenase 1 (ADH1) gene
   5299..5318    -  terminator     SUP4 terminator: transcription terminator for the S. cerevisiae SUP4 tRNA gene
   5323..5384    -  misc_RNA       gRNA scaffold (fragment): guide RNA scaffold for the Streptococcus pyogenes CRISPR/Cas9 system
   5400..5668    -  promoter       SNR52 promoter: promoter for the S. cerevisiae small nucleolar RNA gene SNR52
   5699..5717    -  promoter       T3 promoter: promoter for bacteriophage T3 RNA polymerase
   5760..5782    -  protein_bind   lac operator (fragment): The lac repressor binds to the lac operator to inhibit transcription in E. coli. This inhibition can be relieved by adding lactose or isopropyl-β-D-thiogalactopyranoside (IPTG). lac repressor encoded by lacI
   5786..5816    -  promoter       lac promoter: promoter for the E. coli lac operon
   5831..5852    -  protein_bind   CAP binding site: CAP binding activates transcription in the presence of cAMP. E. coli catabolite activator protein
   5865..5957    -  CDS            lacI (fragment): lac repressor; lacI; The lac repressor binds to the lac operator to inhibit transcription in E. coli. This inhibition can be relieved by adding lactose or isopropyl-β-D-thiogalactopyranoside (IPTG).
   6140..6728    -  rep_origin     ori: high-copy-number ColE1/pMB1/pBR322/pUC origin of replication
   6899..7759    -  CDS            AmpR: β-lactamase; bla; confers resistance to ampicillin, carbenicillin, and related antibiotics
   7760..7864    -  promoter       AmpR promoter: bla
   7891..9237    -  rep_origin     2μ ori: yeast 2μ plasmid origin of replication
   9305..9340    +  CDS            rop (fragment): Rop protein, which maintains plasmids at low copy number; rop
   9442..9492    +  misc_feature   bom (fragment): basis of mobility region from pBR322
   9491..9607    +  CDS            NFS1 (fragment): NFS1_YEAST - Also known as SPL1 From Saccharomyces cerevisiae (strain ATCC 204508 / S288c) (Baker's yeast).
   9972..11063   -  CDS            LEU2: LEU3_YEAST - Experimental evidence at protein level: Swiss-Prot protein existence level 1. Catalyzes the oxidation of 3-carboxy-2-hydroxy-4- methylpentanoate (3-isopropylmalate) to 3-carboxy-4-methyl-2- oxopentanoate. The product decarboxylates to 4-methyl-2 oxopentanoate. From Saccharomyces cerevisiae (strain ATCC 204508 / S288c) (Baker's yeast).
  11064..11471   -  promoter       LEU2 promoter: S. cerevisiae LEU2
  11611..11688   -  CDS            YO192_YEAST (fragment): Experimental evidence at protein level: Swiss-Prot protein existence level 1. From Saccharomyces cerevisiae (strain ATCC 204508 / S288c) (Baker's yeast).
  11719..11771   +  misc_feature   bom (fragment): basis of mobility region from pBR322
  11799..12227   -  rep_origin     f1 ori (sequence partly withheld): f1 bacteriophage origin of replication; arrow indicates direction of (+) strand synthesis
  12231..19      -  CDS            lacZα (fragment) (across the origin): LacZα fragment of β-galactosidase; lacZ fragment
