[The description below was written by a language model from this plasmid's Addgene catalogue record, the feature table of its GenBank file and pLannotate feature annotations shown in this document.]
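Description:
pML107 is a yeast–E. coli shuttle plasmid of about 12.4 kb, built on the pRSII425 backbone, that provides both components of a CRISPR-Cas9 genome-editing system for Saccharomyces cerevisiae on a single vector. In yeast it replicates episomally from the 2μ origin and is selected through the LEU2 marker, carried with its own promoter, which complements leucine auxotrophy. In bacteria it is maintained at high copy from a ColE1/pUC-type origin with ampicillin resistance (AmpR, β-lactamase). The backbone also retains pBluescript-derived elements: an f1 origin, lacZα and lac promoter/operator remnants, and T7 and T3 promoters that flank the insert region and serve as sequencing primer sites.

The Streptococcus pyogenes Cas9 coding sequence is driven by the strong constitutive TDH3 (GAP) promoter and terminated by the ADH1 terminator. According to the record, this gene was cloned from a pTDH3-dCas9 plasmid and mutated extensively. Downstream, in the opposite orientation, lies the single guide RNA cassette. Here the RNA polymerase III-transcribed SNR52 promoter precedes the S. pyogenes gRNA scaffold and the SUP4 tRNA terminator. BclI and SwaI sites in this cassette allow a target-specific guide sequence to be inserted. BclI is sensitive to Dam methylation, so the methylation state of the plasmid DNA affects how efficiently it can be cut. Once a guide is cloned, transforming the plasmid into a leu2 strain expresses both nuclease and guide for targeted cleavage and editing.

The accompanying GenBank record covers only a 729 bp portion of the plasmid and annotates just a Kozak-type translation initiation consensus, so the description above relies on the catalogue fields and the full-sequence feature table.
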