Addgene plasmid #67639: pML107
Purpose: Expresses Cas9 and contains guide RNA expression cassette with BclI-SwaI cloning sites for guide sequence cloning; Contains LEU2 marker for yeast transformation
Depositing lab: John Wyrick. Depositing organization: Washington State University. Publication: New vectors for simple and streamlined CRISPR-Cas9 genome editing in Saccharomyces cerevisiae. Laughery MF, Hunter T, Brown A, Hoopes J, Ostbye T, Shumaker T, Wyrick JJ. Yeast. 2015 Dec;32(12):711-20. doi: 10.1002/yea.3098. Epub 2015 Sep 21. PubMed 26305040.
Backbone
  Vector backbone: pRSII425
  Backbone size w/o insert (bp): 6841
  Total vector size (bp): 12366
  Vector type: Yeast Expression, CRISPR
  Selectable markers: LEU2
Growth in bacteria
  Bacterial resistance: Ampicillin, 100 μg/mL
  Growth temperature: 37°C
  Growth strain: DH5alpha
  Growth instructions: Need to purify DNA from Dam- E.coli strain for efficient BclI cutting
  Copy number: High Copy
Gene/Insert 1
  Gene/Insert name: Cas9
  Species: S. cerevisiae (budding yeast); Streptococcus pyogenes
  Insert size (bp): 4151
  Promoter: pTDH3 (aka GAP promoter)
  Cloning method: Restriction Enzyme; 5′ cloning site EcoRI (not destroyed); 3′ cloning site XhoI (not destroyed)
  Sequencing primers: 5′ T7
Gene/Insert 2
  Gene/Insert name: single guide RNA expression cassette
  Species: S. cerevisiae (budding yeast), Synthetic
  Insert size (bp): 447
  Promoter: pSNR52
  Cloning method: Restriction Enzyme; 5′ cloning site SacII (not destroyed); 3′ cloning site EagI (not destroyed)
  Sequencing primers: 5′ T3
Resource information
  A portion of this plasmid was derived from a plasmid made by: Cas9 gene cloned from pTDH3-dCas9 and mutated extensively
Terms and licenses: Academic/Nonprofit Terms; Industry Terms: Not Available to Industry
How to cite: pML107 was a gift from John Wyrick (Addgene plasmid # 67639 ; http://n2t.net/addgene:67639 ; RRID:Addgene_67639)
