LOCUS       Exported 729 bp ds-DNA linear SYN 18-MAY-2021
DEFINITION  Expresses Cas9 and contains guide RNA expression cassette with
            BclI-SwaI cloning sites for guide sequence cloning; Contains LEU2
            marker for yeast transformation.
ACCESSION   .
VERSION     .
KEYWORDS    pML107
SOURCE      synthetic DNA construct
  ORGANISM  synthetic DNA construct
REFERENCE   1 (bases 1 to 729)
  AUTHORS   Laughery MF, Hunter T, Brown A, Hoopes J, Ostbye T, Shumaker T,
            Wyrick JJ
  TITLE     New vectors for simple and streamlined CRISPR-Cas9 genome editing in
            Saccharomyces cerevisiae.
  JOURNAL   Yeast. 2015 Dec;32(12):711-20. doi: 10.1002/yea.3098. Epub 2015 Sep
            21.
  PUBMED    26305040
REFERENCE   2 (bases 1 to 729)
  AUTHORS   .
  TITLE     Direct Submission
  JOURNAL   Exported May 18, 2021 from SnapGene Server 1.1.58
            http://www.snapgene.com
FEATURES             Location/Qualifiers
     source          1..729
                     /organism="synthetic DNA construct"
                     /mol_type="other DNA"
     regulatory      105..114
                     /regulatory_class="other"
                     /note="vertebrate consensus sequence for strong initiation
                     of translation (Kozak, 1987)"
ORIGIN
        1 cttttatagt tagtcttttt tttagtttta aaacaccaag aacttagttt cgaataaaca
       61 cacataaaca aacaaaagat ctgatatgga tcgaattaga tctcgccacc atggacaaga
      121 agtattctat cggactggac atcgggacta atagcgtcgg gtgggccgtc atcactgacg
      181 agtacaaggt gccctctaag aagttcaagg tgctcgggaa caccgaccgg cattccatca
      241 agaaaaatct gatcggagct ctcctctttg attcagggga gaccgctgaa gcaacccgcc
      301 tcaagcggac tgctagacgg cggtacacca ggaggaagaa ccggatttgt taccttcaag
      361 agatattctc caacgaaatg gcaaaggtcg acgacagctt cttccatagg ctggaagaat
      421 cattcctcgt ggaagaggat aagaagcatg aacggcatcc catcttcggt aatatcgtcg
      481 acgaggtggc ctatcacgag aaatacccaa ccatctacca tcttcgcaaa aagctggtgg
      541 actcaaccga caaggcagac ctccggctta tctacctggc cctggcccac atgattaagt
      601 tcagaggcca cttcctgatc gagggcgacc tcaatcctga caatagcgat gtggataaac
      661 tgttcatcca gctggtgcag acttacaacc agctctttga agagaacccc atcaatgcaa
      721 gcggagtcg
//
