>Addgene plasmid #67639 | pML107 | addgene partial sequence | sequence record 121018 | T3 5'-GCAATTAACCCTCACTAAAGG-3'
AAGATAATGTATGATTATGCTTTCACTCATATTTATACAGAAACTTGATGTTTTCTTTCGAGTATATACA
AGGTGATTACATGTACGTTTGAAGTACAACTCTAGATTTTGTAGTGCCCTCTTGGGCTAGCGGTAAAGGT
GCGCATTTTTTCACACCCTACAATGTTCTGTTCAAAAGATTTTGGTCAAACGCTGTAGAAGTGAAAGTTG
GTGCGCATGTTTCGGCGTTCGAAACTTCTCCGCAGTGAAAGATAAATGATCAGAATCGATGCATTTAAAT
AGCAAGTTAAAATAAGGCTAGTCCGTTATCAACTTGAAAAAGTGGCACCGAGTCGGTGGTGCTTTTTTTG
TTTTTTATGTCTTCGAGTCATGTAATTAGTTATAAGCATGTGAGCTAAGACACTGTAATTGCCAATCTAA
ACGATACCACGGCCGNTCTAGAGAAATGGGGAGCGATTTGCAGGCATTTGCTCGGCATGCCGGTAGAGGT
GTGGTCAATAAGAGCGACCTCATGCTATACCTGAGAAAGCAACCTGACCTACAGGAAAGAGTTACTCAAG
AATAAGAATTTTCGTTTTAAAACCTAAGAGTCACTTTAAAATTTGTATACACTTATTTTTTTTATAACTT
ATTTAA
